>Addgene plasmid #53666 | FEVA-c012 | depositor partial sequence | sequence record 83793 | insert sequence
ATGCACCATCATCATCATCATTCTTCTGGTGTAGATCTGGGTACCGAGAACCTGTACTTCCAATCCATGA
AAGGCAGCGGACAGATCCAGCTGTGGCAGTTTCTGCTGGAGCTGCTGGCTGACCGCGCGAACGCCGGCTG
CATCGCGTGGGAGGGCGGTCACGGCGAGTTCAAGCTCACGGACCCGGACGAGGTGGCGCGGCGGTGGGGC
GAGCGCAAGAGCAAGCCCAACATGAACTACGACAAGCTGAGCCGCGCCCTGCGCTACTACTACGACAAGA
ACATCATGAGCAAGGTGCATGGCAAGCGCTACGCCTACCGCTTCGACTTCCAGGGCCTGGCGCAGGCCTG
CCAGCCGCCGCCCGCGCACTGACAGTAAAGGTGGATACGGATCCGAA
