>Addgene plasmid #53666 | FEVA-c012 | addgene partial sequence | sequence record 86655 | T7 5'-TAATACGACTCACTATAGGG-3'
ACTTTAAGAAGGAGATATACATATGCACCATCATCATCATCATTCTTCTGGTGTAGATCTGGGTACCGAG
AACCTGTACTTCCAATCCATGAAAGGCAGCGGACAGATCCAGCTGTGGCAGTTTCTGCTGGAGCTGCTGG
CTGACCGCGCGAACGCCGGCTGCATCGCGTGGGAGGGCGGTCACGGCGAGTTCAAGCTCACGGACCCGGA
CGAGGTGGCGCGGCGGTGGGGCGAGCGCAAGAGCAAGCCCAACATGAACTACGACAAGCTGAGCCGCGCC
CTGCGCTACTACTACGACAAGAACATCATGAGCAAGGTGCATGGCAAGCGCTACGCCTACCGCTTCGACT
TCCAGGGCCTGGCGCAGGCCTGCCAGCCGCCGCCCGCGCACTGACAGTAAAGGTGGATACGGATCCGAAT
TCGAGCTCCGTCGACAAGCTTGCGGCCGCACTCGAGCACCACCACCACCACCACTGAGATCCGGCTGCTA
ACAAAGCCCGAAAGGAAGCTGAGTTGGCTGCTGCCACCGCTGAGCAATAACTAGCATAACCCCTTGGGGC
CTCTAAACGGGTCTTGAGGGGTTTTTTGCTGAAAGGAGGAACTATATCCGGATTGGCGAATGGG
[124 nt withheld, positions 625-748]
C
[91 nt withheld, positions 750-840]
A
[49 nt withheld, positions 842-890]
CCTTTGACGTTGGAGTCCACGTTCTTT
[37 nt withheld, positions 918-954]
ACCCTATCTCGGTCTATTCTTTTGATTTATAAGGGATTTTGCCAATTTCGGC
