[The description below was written by a language model from this plasmid's Addgene catalogue record.]
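Description:
FEVA-c012 is a bacterial expression plasmid built on pNIC28-Bsa4, a pET28-derived vector designed for high-throughput production of recombinant proteins for structural biology. It is propagated in E. coli as a high-copy plasmid under kanamycin selection. A standard cloning strain is used for maintenance, and a BL21(DE3)-type strain carrying a rare-codon tRNA plasmid is recommended for expression. The DE3 background is needed because it supplies T7 RNA polymerase.

The insert is designated FEVA. The record states neither its source species nor its exact boundaries. It does note that the construct was designed for structure determination and may not encode the full open reading frame, so it probably represents a truncated or domain-level fragment chosen for crystallisation. Expression is driven by a T7 promoter under lac operator control, which allows inducible transcription. T7 promoter and T7 terminator sites flank the cassette and serve as sequencing primer positions. The protein is made with an N-terminal hexahistidine tag followed by a TEV protease cleavage site, so it can be purified by immobilised metal affinity chromatography and the tag then removed.

The insert was introduced by ligation-independent cloning. In this backbone, BsaI digestion releases a SacB stuffer fragment, and T4 DNA polymerase treatment creates single-stranded overhangs for annealing. SacB confers sucrose sensitivity, which provides counter-selection against uncut parental vector, and it should be absent from the finished construct. The depositor comments link the plasmid to a deposited structure, consistent with its use for producing protein for structural studies. No feature table was supplied, so element positions and the total plasmid size cannot be given.
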