Addgene plasmid #53666: FEVA-c012
Purpose: bacterial expression plasmid
Depositing lab: Nicola Burgess-Brown. Depositing organization: University of Oxford.
Backbone
  Vector backbone: pNIC28-Bsa4
  Backbone manufacturer: SGC
  Vector type: Bacterial Expression
Growth in bacteria
  Bacterial resistance: Kanamycin, 50 μg/mL
  Growth temperature: 37°C
  Growth strain: Mach1
  Growth instructions: BL21(DE3)-R3-pRARE2 is recommended for expression
  Copy number: High Copy
Gene/Insert
  Gene/Insert name: FEVA (alt name: gi|8923789)
  Mutation: Bacterial expression for structure determination; may not be full ORF, see comments
  Tag / fusion protein: His6-TEV (N terminal on insert)
  Cloning method: Ligation Independent Cloning
  Sequencing primers: 5′ T7; 3′ T7-term
Terms and licenses: Academic/Nonprofit Terms; Industry Terms: Not Available to Industry
Depositor comments: T7/lac regulated, N-terminal His-tag, TEV, LIC cloning using BsaI cleavage/T4 polymerase, SacB stuffer fragment, pET28 backbone. http://www.thesgc.org/structures/2YPR/
How to cite: FEVA-c012 was a gift from Nicola Burgess-Brown (Addgene plasmid # 53666 ; http://n2t.net/addgene:53666 ; RRID:Addgene_53666)
